>Addgene plasmid #195630 | pBEL2641 | addgene full sequence | sequence record 383735 | Addgene NGS Result
CATTCAGAGAAGAAACCAATTGTCCATATTGCATCAGACATTGCCGTCACTGCGTCTTTTACTGGCTCTT
CTCGCTAACCAAACCGGTAACCCCGCTTATTAAAAGCATTCTGTAACAAAGCGGGACCAAAGCCATGACA
AAAACGCGTAACAAAAGTGTCTATAATCACGGCAGAAAAGTCCACATTGATTATTTGCACGGCGTCACAC
TTTGCTATGCCATAGCATTTTTATCCATAAGATTAGCGGATCCTACCTGACGCTTTTTATCGCAACTCTC
TACTGTTTCTCCATACCCGTTTTTTTGGGCTAGCATGAAGCTTCGCCTGTCGGCGCTTGCTCTGGGAACT
ACGCTTCTGGTGGGGTGTGCGAGTTCCGGTACAGATCAGCAAGGGCGTTCTGACCCGTTAGAAGGGTTCA
ACCGCACCATGTACAACTTCAACTTCAATGTATTAGACCCGTATATTGTTCGACCGGTCGCTGTCGCCTG
GCGTGATTATGTTCCGCAACCGGCGCGTAACGGTTTGAGCAACTTTACTGGCAACCTTGAAGAACCTGCG
GTGATGGTTAACTACTTCTTGCAGGGCGACCCTTATCAGGGGATGGTCCACTTTACCCGCTTTTTCCTGA
ACACCATTTTGGGGATGGGCGGTTTTATTGATGTTGCAGGGATGGCGAACCCGAAACTGCAACGGACTGA
ACCTCACCGCTTCGGTAGTACGCTTGGTCATTATGGCGTGGGTTATGGGCCTTACGTTCAGTTACCGTTC
TACGGTAGCTTCACGCTGCGTGATGACGGTGGTGATATGGCGGATGGTTTTTACCCGGTTCTTTCCTGGC
TGACCTGGCCGATGTCTGTGGGTAAATGGACGCTTGAAGGGATCGAAACCCGCGCTCAGCTGCTGGATTC
CGATGGTCTGCTGCGTCAGTCGTCCGATCCTTATATTATGGTGCGCGAAGCGTACTTCCAGCGTCATGAT
TTCATCGCTAATGGCGGCGAACTCAAACCGCAGGAAAATCCGAACGCACAAGCGATTCAGGATGATTTAA
AAGATAACGATTCTGAATAAGGTACCAAATTCCAGAAAAGAGACGCTGAAAAGCGTCTTTTTTCGTTTTG
GTCCTGGTCTGAGGAATGGTTGTAAGCTTGGCTGTTTTGGCGGATGAGAGAAGATTTTCAGCCTGATACA
GATTAAATCAGAACGCAGAAGCGGTCTGATAAAACAGAATTTGCCTGGCGGCAGTAGCGCGGTGGTCCCA
CCTGACCCCATGCCGAACTCAGAAGTGAAACGCCGTAGCGCCGATGGTAGTGTGGGGTCTCCCCATGCGA
GAGTAGGGAACTGCCAGGCATCAAATAAAACGAAAGGCTCAGTCGAAAGACTGGGCCTTTCGTTTTATCT
GTTGTTTGTCGGTGAACGCTCTCCTGAGTAGGACAAATCCGCCGGGAGCGGATTTGAACGTTGCGAAGCA
ACGGCCCGGAGGGTGGCGGGCAGGACGCCCGCCATAAACTGCCAGGCATCAAATTAAGCAGAAGGCCATC
CTGACGGATGGCCTTTTTGCGTTTCTACAAACTCTTTTGTTTATTTTTCTAAATACATTCAAATATGTAT
CCGCTCATGAGACAATAACCCTGATAAATGCTTCAATAATATTGAAAAAGGAAGAGTATGAGTATTCAAC
ATTTCCGTGTCGCCCTTATTCCCTTTTTTGCGGCATTTTGCCTTCCTGTTTTTGCTCACCCAGAAACGCT
GGTGAAAGTAAAAGATGCTGAAGATCAGTTGGGTGCACGAGTGGGTTACATCGAACTGGATCTCAACAGC
GGTAAGATCCTTGAGAGTTTTCGCCCCGAAGAACGTTTTCCAATGATGAGCACTTTTAAAGTTCTGCTAT
GTGGCGCGGTATTATCCCGTGTTGACGCCGGGCAAGAGCAACTCGGTCGCCGCATACACTATTCTCAGAA
TGACTTGGTTGAGTACTCACCAGTCACAGAAAAGCATCTTACGGATGGCATGACAGTAAGAGAATTATGC
AGTGCTGCCATAACCATGAGTGATAACACTGCGGCCAACTTACTTCTGACAACGATCGGAGGACCGAAGG
AGCTAACCGCTTTTTTGCACAACATGGGGGATCATGTAACTCGCCTTGATCGTTGGGAACCGGAGCTGAA
TGAAGCCATACCAAACGACGAGCGTGACACCACGATGCCTGCAGCAATGGCAACAACGTTGCGCAAACTA
TTAACTGGCGAACTACTTACTCTAGCTTCCCGGCAACAATTAATAGACTGGATGGAGGCGGATAAAGTTG
CAGGACCACTTCTGCGCTCGGCCCTTCCGGCTGGCTGGTTTATTGCTGATAAATCTGGAGCCGGTGAGCG
TGGGTCTCGCGGTATCATTGCAGCACTGGGGCCAGATGGTAAGCCCTCCCGTATCGTAGTTATCTACACG
ACGGGGAGTCAGGCAACTATGGATGAACGAAATAGACAGATCGCTGAGATAGGTGCCTCACTGATTAAGC
ATTGGTAACTGTCAGACCAAGTTTACTCATATATACTTTAGATTGATT
[125 nt withheld, positions 2569-2693]
C
[141 nt withheld, positions 2695-2835]
CCTTTGACGTTGGAGTCCACGTTCTTT
[37 nt withheld, positions 2863-2899]
ACCCTATCTCGGGCTATTCTTTTGATTTATAAGGGATTTTGCCGATTTCGGCCTATTGGTTAAAAAATGA
GCTGATTTAACAAAAATTTAACGCGAATTTTAACAAAATATTAACGTTTACAATTTAAAAGGATCTAGGT
GAAGATCCTTTTTGATAATCTCATGACCAAAATCCCTTAACGTGAGTTTTCGTTCCACTGAGCGTCAGAC
CCCGTAGAAAAGATCAAAGGATCTTCTTGAGATCCTTTTTTTCTGCGCGTAATCTGCTGCTTGCAAACAA
AAAAACCACCGCTACCAGCGGTGGTTTGTTTGCCGGATCAAGAGCTACCAACTCTTTTTCCGAAGGTAAC
TGGCTCAGCAGAGCGCAGATACCAAATACTGTCCTTCTAGTGTAGCCGTAGTTAGGCCACCACTTCAAGA
ACTCTGTAGCACCGCCTACATACCTCGCTCTGCTAATCCTGTTACCAGTGGCTGCTGCCAGTGGCGATAA
GTCGTGTCTTACCGGGTTGGACTCAAGACGATAGTTACCGGATAAGGCGCAGCGGTCGGGCTGAACGGGG
GGTTCGTGCACACAGCCCAGCTTGGAGCGAACGACCTACACCGAACTGAGATACCTACAGCGTGAGCTAT
GAGAAAGCGCCACGCTTCCCGAAGGGAGAAAGGCGGACAGGTATCCGGTAAGCGGCAGGGTCGGAACAGG
AGAGCGCACGAGGGAGCTTCCAGGGGGAAACGCCTGGTATCTTTATAGTCCTGTCGGGTTTCGCCACCTC
TGACTTGAGCGTCGATTTTTGTGATGCTCGTCAGGGGGGCGGAGCCTATGGAAAAACGCCAGCAACGCGG
CCTTTTTACGGTTCCTGGCCTTTTGCTGGCCTTTTGCTCACATGTTCTTTCCTGCGTTATCCCCTGATTC
TGTGGATAACCGTATTACCGCCTTTGAGTGAGCTGATACCGCTCGCCGCAGCCGAACGACCGAGCGCAGC
GAGTCAGTGAGCGAGGAAGCGGAAGAGCGCCTGATGCGGTATTTTCTCCTTACGCATCTGTGCGGTATTT
CACACCGCATAGGGTCATGGCTGCGCCCCGACACCCGCCAACACCCGCTGACGCGCCCTGACGGGCTTGT
CTGCTCCCGGCATCCGCTTACAGACAAGCTGTGACCGTCTCCGGGAGCTGCATGTGTCAGAGGTTTTCAC
CGTCATCACCGAAACGCGCGAGGCAGAAGGAGATGGCGCCCAACAGTCCCCCGGCCACGGGGCCTGCCAC
CATACCCACGCCGAAACAAGCGCTCATGAGCCCGAAGTGGCGAGCCCGATCTTCCCCATCGGTGATGTCG
GCGATATAGGCGCCAGCAACCGCACCTGTGGCGCCGGTGATGCCGGCCACGATGCGTCCGGCGTAGAGGA
TCTGCTCATGTTTGACAGCTTATCATCGATGCATAATGTGCCTGTCAAATGGACGAAGCAGGGATTCTGC
AAACCCTATGCTACTCCGTCAAGCCGTCAATTGTCTGATTCGTTACCAATTATGACAACTTGACGGCTAC
ATCATTCACTTTTTCTTCACAACCGGCACGGAACTCGCTCGGGCTGGCCCCGGTGCATTTTTTAAATACC
CGCGAGAAATAGAGTTGATCGTCAAAACCAACATTGCGACCGACGGTGGCGATAGGCATCCGGGTGGTGC
TCAAAAGCAGCTTCGCCTGGCTGATACGTTGGTCCTCGCGCCAGCTTAAGACGCTAATCCCTAACTGCTG
GCGGAAAAGATGTGACAGACGCGACGGCGACAAGCAAACATGCTGTGCGACGCTGGCGATATCAAAATTG
CTGTCTGCCAGGTGATCGCTGATGTACTGACAAGCCTCGCGTACCCGATTATCCATCGGTGGATGGAGCG
ACTCGTTAATCGCTTCCATGCGCCGCAGTAACAATTGCTCAAGCAGATTTATCGCCAGCAGCTCCGAATA
GCGCCCTTCCCCTTGCCCGGCGTTAATGATTTGCCCAAACAGGTCGCTGAAATGCGGCTGGTGCGCTTCA
TCCGGGCGAAAGAACCCCGTATTGGCAAATATTGACGGCCAGTTAAGCCATTCATGCCAGTAGGCGCGCG
GACGAAAGTAAACCCACTGGTGATACCATTCGCGAGCCTCCGGATGACGACCGTAGTGATGAATCTCTCC
TGGCGGGAACAGCAAAATATCACCCGGTCGGCAAACAAATTCTCGTCCCTGATTTTTCACCACCCCCTGA
CCGCGAATGGTGAGATTGAGAATATAACCTTTCATTCCCAGCGGTCGGTCGATAAAAAAATCGAGATAAC
CGTTGGCCTCAATCGGCGTTAAACCCGCCACCAGATGGGCATTAAACGAGTATCCCGGCAGCAGGGGATC
ATTTTGCGCTTCAGCCATACTTTTCATACTCCCGC
Features (pLannotate 1.2.2; 14 found; start..end, strand, type, name):
     10..294     +  promoter       araBAD promoter: araBAD; promoter of the L-arabinose operon of E. coli; the araC regulatory gene is transcribed in the opposite direction (Guzman et al., 1995)
    315..1067    +  CDS            mlaA: MLAA_ECOLI - Also known as vacJ. Experimental evidence at protein level: Swiss-Prot protein existence level 1. Involved in a phospholipid transport pathway that maintains lipid asymmetry in the outer membrane by retrograde trafficking of phospholipids from the outer membrane to the inner membrane. From Escherichia coli (strain K12).
   1233..1348    +  ncRNA          5S rRNA: Accession: RF00001 - 5S ribosomal RNA
   1352..1438    +  terminator     rrnB T1 terminator: Escherichia coli rrnB; transcription terminator T1 from the E. coli rrnB gene
   1530..1557    +  terminator     rrnB T2 terminator: transcription terminator T2 from the E. coli rrnB gene
   1576..1667    +  promoter       AmpR promoter: bla
   1668..2528    +  CDS            AmpR: β-lactamase; bla; confers resistance to ampicillin, carbenicillin, and related antibiotics
   2570..2950    +  rep_origin     M13 ori (sequence partly withheld): M13 bacteriophage origin of replication; arrow indicates direction of (+) strand synthesis
   3136..3723    +  rep_origin     ori: high-copy-number ColE1/pMB1/pBR322/pUC origin of replication
   3909..3960    -  misc_feature   bom (fragment): basis of mobility region from pBR322
   4076..4115    -  CDS            rop (fragment): Rop protein, which maintains plasmids at low copy number; rop
   4116..4301    -  CDS            TcR (fragment): tetracycline efflux protein; tet; confers resistance to tetracycline
   4311..4329    +  promoter       tet promoter (fragment): E. coli promoter for tetracycline efflux protein gene
   4419..5297    -  CDS            araC: L-arabinose regulatory protein; araC
