[The description below was written by a language model from this plasmid's Addgene catalogue record and pLannotate feature annotations shown in this document.]
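Description:
pBEL2641 is a bacterial expression plasmid built on the pBAD-His backbone that carries the Escherichia coli mlaA gene (also known as vacJ) with an I248N substitution. The coding sequence was inserted by Gibson assembly directly downstream of the araBAD promoter, and the divergently transcribed araC regulator is present on the same plasmid, so expression is controlled by L-arabinose through the standard AraC/pBAD system. Transcription of the insert ends at the rrnB T1 and T2 terminators, which are preceded by a piece of the 5S rRNA region carried over from the rrnB operon. Although the backbone name implies a histidine tag, no tag is annotated in the feature table, so the record does not establish whether the expressed protein is tagged.

The plasmid replicates in E. coli from a ColE1/pMB1-type origin, is listed as high copy, and is selected with ampicillin through the β-lactamase gene and its own promoter. An M13 phage origin is also present, which in principle allows single-stranded DNA production. Short remnants of bom, rop, the tetracycline resistance gene and its promoter are leftovers from the pBR322 lineage and are not expected to be functional.

MlaA is a component of the Mla pathway, which maintains outer membrane lipid asymmetry by retrograde trafficking of phospholipids from the outer to the inner membrane. The stated purpose is complementation with the MlaA(I248N) variant, that is, supplying this point mutant in trans to test whether it can restore MlaA function. This fits the associated study of protein-protein interactions in the Mla system using structure prediction and deep mutational scanning.
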