Addgene plasmid #195630: pBEL2641
Purpose: Complementation of MlaA(I248N)
Depositing lab: Gira Bhabha & Damian Ekiert. Depositing organization: NYU Grossman School of Medicine. Publication: Protein-protein interactions in the Mla lipid transport system probed by computational structure prediction and deep mutational scanning. MacRae MR, Puvanendran D, Haase MAB, Coudray N, Kolich L, Lam C, Baek M, Bhabha G, Ekiert DC. J Biol Chem. 2023 Apr 24:104744. doi: 10.1016/j.jbc.2023.104744. PubMed 37100290.
Backbone
  Vector backbone: pBAD-His
  Vector type: Bacterial Expression
Growth in bacteria
  Bacterial resistance: Ampicillin, 100 μg/mL
  Growth temperature: 37°C
  Growth strain: DH5alpha
  Copy number: High Copy
Gene/Insert
  Gene/Insert name: MlaA
  Species: E. coli
  Mutation: MlaA(I248N)
  Cloning method: Gibson Cloning
Terms and licenses: Academic/Nonprofit Terms; Industry Terms: Not Available to Industry
Depositor comments: Please visit https://www.biorxiv.org/content/10.1101/2022.12.09.519820v1 for bioRxiv preprint.
How to cite: pBEL2641 was a gift from Gira Bhabha & Damian Ekiert (Addgene plasmid # 195630 ; http://n2t.net/addgene:195630 ; RRID:Addgene_195630)
